Addgene plasmid #56254: mIFP12-H2B-C-10
Purpose: Localization: Nucleus/Histones, Excitation: 683, Emission: 704
Depositing lab: Michael Davidson. Depositing organization: Florida State University, Tallahassee. Publication: A naturally monomeric infrared fluorescent protein for protein labeling in vivo. Yu D, Baird MA, Allen JR, Howe ES, Klassen MP, Reade A, Makhijani K, Song Y, Liu S, Murthy Z, Zhang SQ, Weiner OD, Kornberg TB, Jan YN, Davidson MW, Shu X. Nat Methods. 2015 Aug;12(8):763-765. doi: 10.1038/nmeth.3447. Epub 2015 Jun 22. PubMed 26098020.
Backbone
  Vector backbone: mIFP12-C1
  Backbone size w/o insert (bp): 4750
  Vector type: Mammalian Expression
  Selectable markers: Neomycin (select with G418)
Growth in bacteria
  Bacterial resistance: Kanamycin, 50 μg/mL
  Growth temperature: 37°C
  Growth strain: DH5alpha
  Copy number: High Copy
Gene/Insert
  Gene/Insert name: H2B (alt names: Human Histone H2B; NM_021058.3)
  Species: H. sapiens (human)
  Mutation: D26G and V119I in H2B
  Entrez Gene: H2BC11 (a.k.a. H2B/r, H2BFR, H2BJ, HIST1H2BJ)
  Promoter: CMV
  Tag / fusion protein: mIFP12 (N terminal on backbone)
  Cloning method: Unknown
  Sequencing primers: 5′ CMV-F; 3′ SV40pA-R
Terms and licenses: Academic/Nonprofit Terms; Industry Terms
Depositor comments: H. sapiens (human) Histone H2B. Excitation = 683; Emission = 704
How to cite: mIFP12-H2B-C-10 was a gift from Michael Davidson (Addgene plasmid # 56254 ; http://n2t.net/addgene:56254 ; RRID:Addgene_56254)
