[The description below was written by a language model from this plasmid's Addgene catalogue record.]
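Description:
mIFP12-H2B-C-10 is a mammalian expression plasmid built on the mIFP12-C1 backbone (about 4.75 kb without insert), a C1-style fusion vector in which the fluorescent protein lies upstream of the cloning site so that it is fused to the N terminus of the inserted protein. It is maintained in E. coli as a high-copy plasmid under kanamycin selection. It also carries a neomycin resistance marker, so transfected mammalian cells can be selected with G418. No feature table accompanies the record, so the replication origin and other backbone elements are not itemised. The listed 3′ sequencing primer does point to an SV40 polyadenylation signal downstream of the expression cassette.

The payload is human histone H2B (the H2BC11/HIST1H2BJ gene) expressed from the CMV promoter as an mIFP12–H2B fusion. The H2B coding sequence carries two recorded substitutions, D26G and V119I; the record does not comment on their significance. The "10" in the name may refer to the linker length between the two proteins, but the record does not say so. mIFP belongs to a family of naturally monomeric infrared fluorescent proteins developed for protein labelling, and this version has recorded excitation and emission maxima of 683 and 704 nm. Because H2B is incorporated into nucleosomes, the fusion localises to chromatin. The construct therefore serves as a nuclear/histone localisation marker for live or fixed cell imaging in the far-red to infrared range, which leaves the shorter-wavelength channels free for other fluorescent reporters.
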