>Addgene plasmid #56254 | mIFP12-H2B-C-10 | depositor partial sequence | sequence record 87154 | insert sequence
TCCGCTAGCGCTACCGGTCGCCACCATGTCGGTACCGCTGACTACCTCAGCATTCGGCCACGCGTTTCTG
GCTAACTGTGAACGCGAGCAGATCCACCTGGCGGGCTCCATTCAGCCGCACGGTATCCTGCTGGCTGTGA
AAGAGCCGGACAACGTGGTGATCCAGGCTTCTATTAACGCTGCGGAGTTCCTGAACACCAACTCTGTTGT
TGGCCGTCCGCTGCGTGACCTGGGCGGCGATCTGCCTTTGCAGATCCTGCCGCACCTGAACGGCCCGCTG
CACCTGGCTCCGATGACCCTGCGTTGTACCGTGGGTTCTCCGCCGCGTCGTGTGGACTGTACCATTCATC
GTCCGTCTAACGGCGGCCTGATCGTAGAACTGGAACCAGCAACCAAGACCACTAACATTGCGCCGGCTCT
GGACGGTGCGTTTCATCGTATCACTTCTTCATCCTCCCTGATGGGCCTGTGTGACGAAACCGCGACTATT
ATCCGTGAGATTACTGGCTACGACCGTGTGATGGTAGTACGTTTCGATGAAGAGGGTAATGGCGAAATTC
TGTCCGAACGTCGTCGTGCGGACCTGGAAGCGTTCCTGGGTAACCGCTACCCGGCGTCTACTATTCCGCA
GATCGCTCGTCGCCTGTACGAACATAACCGTGTTCGCCTGCTGGTAGATGTGAACTATACTCCGGTTCCG
CTACAGCCGCGCATCAGCCCGCTGAACGGTCGTGATCTGGATATGTCCCTGTCTTGCCTGCGCTCTATGT
CCCCGATCCACCAGAAATACATGCAGGACATGGGCGTTGGCGCGACCCTGGTTTGCTCTCTGATGGTGTC
TGGTCGTCTGTGGGGTCTGATCGCTTGCCACCACTACGAACCGCGCTTCGTTCCGTTCCACATTCGCGCT
GCTGGCGAAGCGCTGGCGGAAACTTGTGCGATCCGCATCGCGACGCTGGAGAGCTTTGCACAGTCTCAGT
CCAAAGGTGGCGGAAGCGGCGGCGGAAGCGGTGGCGGAAGTTCCGGACTCAGATCTGGAGGCTCCGGAGG
CCCAGAGCCAGCGAAGTCTGCTCCCGCCCCGAAAAAGGGCTCCAAGAAGGCGGTGACTAAGGCGCAGAAG
AAAGGCGGCAAGAAGCGCAAGCGCAGCCGCAAGGAGAGCTATTCCATCTATGTGTACAAGGTTCTGAAGC
AGGTCCACCCTGACACCGGCATTTCGTCCAAGGCCATGGGCATCATGAATTCGTTTGTGAACGACATTTT
CGAGCGCATCGCAGGTGAGGCTTCCCGCCTGGCGCATTACAACAAGCGCTCGACCATCACCTCCAGGGAG
ATCCAGACGGCCGTGCGCCTGCTGCTGCCTGGGGAGTTGGCCAAGCACGCCGTGTCCGAGGGTACTAAGG
CCATCACCAAGTACACCAGCGCTAAGTAAGGATCCACCGGATCTAGATAACTGATCATAATCAG
