>Addgene plasmid #56254 | mIFP12-H2B-C-10 | addgene partial sequence | sequence record 125152 | mIFP-F 5'-TGTCTTGCCTGCGCTCTATG-3'
TGGGCGTTGGCGCGACCCTGGTTTGCTCTCTGATGGTGTCTGGTCGTCTGTGGGGTCTGATCGCTTGCCA
CCACTACGAACCGCGCTTCGTTCCGTTCCACATTCGCGCTGCTGGCGAAGCGCTGGCGGAAACTTGTGCG
ATCCGCATCGCGACGCTGGAGAGCTTTGCACAGTCTCAGTCCAAAGGTGGCGGAAGCGGCGGCGGAAGCG
GTGGCGGAAGTTCCGGACTCAGATCTGGAGGCTCCGGAGGCCCAGAGCCAGCGAAGTCTGCTCCCGCCCC
GAAAAAGGGCTCCAAGAAGGCGGTGACTAAGGCGCAGAAGAAAGGCGGCAAGAAGCGCAAGCGCAGCCGC
AAGGAGAGCTATTCCATCTATGTGTACAAGGTTCTGAAGCAGGTCCACCCTGACACCGGCATTTCGTCCA
AGGCCATGGGCATCATGAATTCGTTTGTGAACGACATTTTCGAGCGCATCGCAGGTGAGGCTTCCCGCCT
GGCGCATTACAACAAGCGCTCGACCATCACCTCCAGGGAGATCCAGACGGCCGTGCGCCTGCTGCTGCCT
GGGGAGTTGGCCAAGCACGCCGTGTCCGAGGGTACTAAGGCCATCACCAAGTACACCAGCGCTAAGTAAG
GATCCACCGGATCTAGATAACTGATCATAATCAGCCATACCACATTTGTAGAGGTTTTACTTGCTTTAAA
AAACCTCCCACACCTCCCCCTGAACCTGAAACATAAAATGAATGCAATTGTTGTTGTTAACTTGTTTATT
GCAGCTTATAATGGTTACAAATAAAGCAATAGCATCACAAATTTCACAAATAAAGCATT
